>Addgene plasmid #142918 | TFORF2143 | addgene full sequence | sequence record 397284 | Addgene NGS Result
TTAATGTAGTCTTATGCAATACTCTTGTAGTCTTGCAACATGGTAACGATGAGTTAGCAACATGCCTTAC
AAGGAGAGAAAAAGCACCGTGCATGCCGATTGGTGGAAGTAAGGTGGTACGATCGTGCCTTATTAGGAAG
GCAACAGACGGGTCTGACATGGATTGGACGAACCACTGAATTGCCGCATTGCAGAGATATTGTATTTAAG
TGCCTAGCTCGATACATAAACGGGTCTCTCTGGTTAGACCAGATCTGAGCCTGGGAGCTCTCTGGCTAAC
TAGGGAACCCACTGCTTAAGCCTCAATAAAGCTTGCCTTGAGTGCTTCAAGTAGTGTGTGCCCGTCTGTT
GTGTGACTCTGGTAACTAGAGATCCCTCAGACCCTTTTAGTCAGTGTGGAAAATCTCTAGCAGTGGCGCC
CGAACAGGGACTTGAAAGCGAAAGGGAAACCAGAGGAGCTCTCTCGACGCAGGACTCGGCTTGCTGAAGC
GCGCACGGCAAGAGGCGAGGGGCGGCGACTGGTGAGTACGCCAAAAATTTTGACTAGCGGAGGCTAGAAG
GAGAGAGATGGGTGCGAGAGCGTCAGTATTAAGCGGGGGAGAATTAGATCGCGATGGGAAAAAATTCGGT
TAAGGCCAGGGGGAAAGAAAAAATATAAATTAAAACATATAGTATGGGCAAGCAGGGAGCTAGAACGATT
CGCAGTTAATCCTGGCCTGTTAGAAACATCAGAAGGCTGTAGACAAATACTGGGACAGCTACAACCATCC
CTTCAGACAGGATCAGAAGAACTTAGATCATTATATAATACAGTAGCAACCCTCTATTGTGTGCATCAAA
GGATAGAGATAAAAGACACCAAGGAAGCTTTAGACAAGATAGAGGAAGAGCAAAACAAAAGTAAGACCAC
CGCACAGCAAGCGGCCGCTGATCTTCAGACCTGGAGGAGGAGATATGAGGGACAATTGGAGAAGTGAATT
ATATAAATATAAAGTAGTAAAAATTGAACCATTAGGAGTAGCACCCACCAAGGCAAAGAGAAGAGTGGTG
CAGAGAGAAAAAAGAGCAGTGGGAATAGGAGCTTTGTTCCTTGGGTTCTTGGGAGCAGCAGGAAGCACTA
TGGGCGCAGCGTCAATGACGCTGACGGTACAGGCCAGACAATTATTGTCTGGTATAGTGCAGCAGCAGAA
CAATTTGCTGAGGGCTATTGAGGCGCAACAGCATCTGTTGCAACTCACAGTCTGGGGCATCAAGCAGCTC
CAGGCAAGAATCCTGGCTGTGGAAAGATACCTAAAGGATCAACAGCTCCTGGGGATTTGGGGTTGCTCTG
GAAAACTCATTTGCACCACTGCTGTGCCTTGGAATGCTAGTTGGAGTAATAAATCTCTGGAACAGATTTG
GAATCACACGACCTGGATGGAGTGGGACAGAGAAATTAACAATTACACAAGCTTAATACACTCCTTAATT
GAAGAATCGCAAAACCAGCAAGAAAAGAATGAACAAGAATTATTGGAATTAGATAAATGGGCAAGTTTGT
GGAATTGGTTTAACATAACAAATTGGCTGTGGTATATAAAATTATTCATAATGATAGTAGGAGGCTTGGT
AGGTTTAAGAATAGTTTTTGCTGTACTTTCTATAGTGAATAGAGTTAGGCAGGGATATTCACCATTATCG
TTTCAGACCCACCTCCCAACCCCGAGGGGACCCATGCATTGCATCTCAATTAGTCAGCAACCAGGTGTGG
AAAGTCCCCAGGCTCCCCAGCAGGCAGAAGTATGCAAAGCATGCGTCTCAATTAGTCAGCAACCATAGTC
CCGCCCCTAACTCCGCCCATCCCGCCCCTAACTCCGCCCAGTTCCGCCCATTCTCCGCCCCATGGCTGAC
TAATTTTTTTTATTTATGCAGAGGCCGAGGCCGCCTCGGCCTCTGAGCTATTCCAGAAGTAGTGAGGAGG
CTTTTTTGGAGGCCTAGGCTTTTGCAAAAAGCTTTCTAGAGGTACCACCGGAGCTTACCATGACCGAGTA
CAAGCCCACGGTGCGCCTCGCCACCCGCGACGACGTCCCCAGGGCCGTACGCACCCTCGCCGCCGCGTTC
GCCGACTACCCCGCCACGCGCCACACCGTCGATCCGGACCGCCACATCGAGCGGGTCACCGAGCTGCAAG
AACTCTTCCTCACGCGCGTCGGGCTCGACATCGGCAAGGTGTGGGTCGCGGACGACGGCGCCGCCGTGGC
GGTCTGGACCACGCCGGAGAGCGTCGAAGCGGGGGCGGTGTTCGCCGAGATCGGCCCGCGCATGGCCGAG
TTGAGCGGTTCCCGGCTGGCCGCGCAGCAACAGATGGAAGGCCTCCTGGCGCCGCACCGGCCCAAGGAGC
CCGCGTGGTTCCTGGCCACCGTCGGCGTCTCGCCCGACCACCAGGGCAAGGGTCTGGGCAGCGCCGTCGT
GCTCCCCGGAGTGGAGGCGGCCGAGCGCGCCGGGGTGCCCGCCTTCCTGGAGACCTCCGCGCCCCGCAAC
CTCCCCTTCTACGAGCGGCTCGGCTTCACCGTCACCGCCGACGTCGAGGTGCCCGAAGGACCGCGCACCT
GGTGCATGACCCGCAAGCCCGGTGCCAGTTAACGAATTCTAGATCTTGAGACAAATGGCAGTATTCATCC
ACAATTTTAAAAGAAAAGGGGGGATTGGGGGGTACAGTGCAGGGGAAAGAATAGTAGACATAATAGCAAC
AGACATACAAACTAAAGAATTACAAAAACAAATTACAAAAATTCAAAATTTTCGGGTTTATTACAGGGAC
AGCAGAGATCCACTTTGGCGCCGGCTCGAGGCCTGCAGGTGCAAAGATGGATAAAGTTTTAAACAGAGAG
GAATCTTTGCAGCTAATGGACCTTCTAGGTCTTGAAAGGAGTGGGAATTGGCTCCGGTGCCCGTCAGTGG
GCAGAGCGCACATCGCCCACAGTCCCCGAGAAGTTGGGGGGAGGGGTCGGCAATTGAACCGGTGCCTAGA
GAAGGTGGCGCGGGGTAAACTGGGAAAGTGATGTCGTGTACTGGCTCCGCCTTTTTCCCGAGGGTGGGGG
AGAACCGTATATAAGTGCAGTAGTCGCCGTGAACGTTCTTTTTCGCAACGGGTTTGCCGCCAGAACACAG
GTAAGTGCCGTGTGTGGTTCCCGCGGGCCTGGCCTCTTTACGGGTTATGGCCCTTGCGTGCCTTGAATTA
CTTCCACCTGGCTGCAGTACGTGATTCTTGATCCCGAGCTTCGGGTTGGAAGTGGGTGGGAGAGTTCGAG
GCCTTGCGCTTAAGGAGCCCCTTCGCCTCGTGCTTGAGTTGAGGCCTGGCCTGGGCGCTGGGGCCGCCGC
GTGCGAATCTGGTGGCACCTTCGCGCCTGTCTCGCTGCTTTCGATAAGTCTCTAGCCATTTAAAATTTTT
GATGACCTGCTGCGACGCTTTTTTTCTGGCAAGATAGTCTTGTAAATGCGGGCCAAGATCTGCACACTGG
TATTTCGGTTTTTGGGGCCGCGGGCGGCGACGGGGCCCGTGCGTCCCAGCGCACATGTTCGGCGAGGCGG
GGCCTGCGAGCGCGGCCACCGAGAATCGGACGGGGGTAGTCTCAAGCTGGCCGGCCTGCTCTGGTGCCTG
GCCTCGCGCCGCCGTGTATCGCCCCGCCCTGGGCGGCAAGGCTGGCCCGGTCGGCACCAGTTGCGTGAGC
GGAAAGATGGCCGCTTCCCGGCCCTGCTGCAGGGAGCTCAAAATGGAGGACGCGGCGCTCGGGAGAGCGG
GCGGGTGAGTCACCCACACAAAGGAAAAGGGCCTTTCCGTCCTCAGCCGTCGCTTCATGTGACTCCACGG
AGTACCGGGCGCCGTCCAGGCACCTCGATTAGTTCTCGAGCTTTTGGAGTACGTCGTCTTTAGGTTGGGG
GGAGGGGTTTTATGCGATGGAGTTTCCCCACACTGAGTGGGTGGAGACTGAAGTTAGGCCAGCTTGGCAC
TTGATGTAATTCTCCTTGGAATTTGCCCTTTTTGAGTTTGGATCTTGGTTCATTCTCAAGCCTCAGACAG
TGGTTCAAAGTTTTTTTCTTCCATTTCAGGTGTCGTGAGGCTAGCACCGCCACCATGCTGGAGAATTATA
GGAACCTGGTCTCCCTGGGTATCTCTTCCAAATGCACAATGAAGGAGTTCTCATCAACAGCACAAGGCAA
TACAGAAGTGATCCACACAGGGACATTGCAAAGACATGAACGTCATCACATTGGAGATTTTTCCTTCCAG
GAAATTGAGAAAGATATTCATAACTTTGAGTTTCAGTGGCAAGAAGATGAAAGAAATGGCCATGAAGCAC
CCATGACAAAAATCAAAAAATTGATGGGTAGTACAGAGCAATATGATCACAGGCATGCTGGAAACAAGCC
TATTAAATATCAGCTTGGATCAAGCTTTCATTCACATCTGTCTGAACTCCACATATTTCAGCCCAAAGGG
AAAATTAATAATCAAGTGGAGAAGTCTATCAACGATGCTTCCTCGGTTTCAACAGCCCAAAGAATTTCTT
GTAGGCCCAAAACCCATATATCTAATAACTATGGGGATAATTTTCTGAATTATTCATTACTCACACAAAG
ACAGGAAGTACGCATGAGAGAAAAATCTTTCCAATGTATTGAGAGTGGCAAAGCCTTTAATTATAGCTCA
CTCTTAAGGAAACATCAGATTATTCATCTAGGAGAGAAACAATATAAATGTGATGTATGTGACAAGGTCT
TTATTCGGAAGCGATACCTTGCACGCCATCGTAGATGTCACACTGGTGAGAAACCTTACAAGTGTAATGA
GTGTGGCAAGTCCTTCAGTCAGATGTCATCCCTTACATATCATCATCGACTTCATACTGGAGAGAAACCT
TACAAATGTGAAGAATGTGACAAAGCTTTCAGACACAATTCAGCCCTTCAAAGACATAGGAGAATTCATA
CTGGAGAGAAACCACATAAGTGTAATGAGTGTGGCAAGACCTTTAGTCAGAAGTCATACCTTGCATGCCA
TCGTAGCATTCATACTGGAAAGAAACCTTACGAATGTGAAGAATGTGACAAAGCTTTCAGTTTCAAATCA
AACCTTGAAAGTCATAGGATAACTCATACTGGAGAGAAACCATACAAGTGTAATGATTGTGGCAAGACCT
TCAGTCATATGTCAACCCTTACATGCCATCGTAGACTTCATACTGGAGAGAAACCTTACAAGTGTGAAGA
ATGTGATGAAGCTTTCCGTTTCAAATCAAGTCTTGAAAGACATAGGAGAATTCATAATGGAGAGAAACTG
TACAAATGTAATGAGTGTGGCAAGACCTTCAGTCAGGAGTTATCCCTTACCTGCCATTGTAGACTTCATA
GTGGAGAGAAACCTTGCAAGTGTGGAGAATGTGACAAGGCTTACAGTTTCAAATAGTAATGAACTAGTCC
GTAACTTGAAAGTATTTCGATTTCTTGGCTTTATATATCTTGTGGAAAGGACGACAGCGTGTCTCGTCCT
CTGATGTCACGCGTTAAGTCGACAATCAACCTCTGGATTACAAAATTTGTGAAAGATTGACTGGTATTCT
TAACTATGTTGCTCCTTTTACGCTATGTGGATACGCTGCTTTAATGCCTTTGTATCATGCTATTGCTTCC
CGTATGGCTTTCATTTTCTCCTCCTTGTATAAATCCTGGTTGCTGTCTCTTTATGAGGAGTTGTGGCCCG
TTGTCAGGCAACGTGGCGTGGTGTGCACTGTGTTTGCTGACGCAACCCCCACTGGTTGGGGCATTGCCAC
CACCTGTCAGCTCCTTTCCGGGACTTTCGCTTTCCCCCTCCCTATTGCCACGGCGGAACTCATCGCCGCC
TGCCTTGCCCGCTGCTGGACAGGGGCTCGGCTGTTGGGCACTGACAATTCCGTGGTGTTGTCGGGGAAAT
CATCGTCCTTTCCTTGGCTGCTCGCCTGTGTTGCCACCTGGATTCTGCGCGGGACGTCCTTCTGCTACGT
CCCTTCGGCCCTCAATCCAGCGGACCTTCCTTCCCGCGGCCTGCTGCCGGCTCTGCGGCCTCTTCCGCGT
CTTCGCCTTCGCCCTCAGACGAGTCGGATCTCCCTTTGGGCCGCCTCCCCGCGTCGACTTTAAGACCAAT
GACTTACAAGGCAGCTGTAGATCTTAGCCACTTTTTAAAAGAAAAGGGGGGACTGGAAGGGCTAATTCAC
TCCCAACGAAGACAAGATCTGCTTTTTGCTTGTACTGGGTCTCTCTGGTTAGACCAGATCTGAGCCTGGG
AGCTCTCTGGCTAACTAGGGAACCCACTGCTTAAGCCTCAATAAAGCTTGCCTTGAGTGCTTCAAGTAGT
GTGTGCCCGTCTGTTGTGTGACTCTGGTAACTAGAGATCCCTCAGACCCTTTTAGTCAGTGTGGAAAATC
TCTAGCAGTACGTATAGTAGTTCATGTCATCTTATTATTCAGTATTTATAACTTGCAAAGAAATGAATAT
CAGAGAGTGAGAGGAACTTGTTTATTGCAGCTTATAATGGTTACAAATAAAGCAATAGCATCACAAATTT
CACAAATAAAGCATTTTTTTCACTGCATTCTAGTTGTGGTTTGTCCAAACTCATCAATGTATCTTATCAT
GTCTGGCTCTAGCTATCCCGCCCCTAACTCCGCCCATCCCGCCCCTAACTCCGCCCAGTTCCGCCCATTC
TCCGCCCCATGGCTGACTAATTTTTTTTATTTATGCAGAGGCCGAGGCCGCCTCGGCCTCTGAGCTATTC
CAGAAGTAGTGAGGAGGCTTTTTTGGAGGCCTAGGGACGTACCCAATTCGCCCTATAGTGAGTCGTATTA
CGCGCGCTCACTGGCCGTCGTTTTACAACGTCGTGACTGGGAAAACCCTGGCGTTACCCAACTTAATCGC
CTTGCAGCACATCCCCCTTTCGCCAGCTGGCGTAATAGCGAAGAGGCCCGCACCGATCGCCCTTCCCAAC
AGTTGCGCAGCCTGAATGGCGAATGGG
[124 nt withheld, positions 7028-7151]
C
[91 nt withheld, positions 7153-7243]
A
[49 nt withheld, positions 7245-7293]
CCTTTGACGTTGGAGTCCACGTTCTTT
[37 nt withheld, positions 7321-7357]
ACCCTATCTCGGTCTATTCTTTTGATTTATAAGGGATTTTGCCGATTTCGGCCTATTGGTTAAAAAATGA
GCTGATTTAACAAAAATTTAACGCGAATTTTAACAAAATATTAACGCTTACAATTTAGGTGGCACTTTTC
GGGGAAATGTGCGCGGAACCCCTATTTGTTTATTTTTCTAAATACATTCAAATATGTATCCGCTCATGAG
ACAATAACCCTGATAAATGCTTCAATAATATTGAAAAAGGAAGAGTATGAGTATTCAACATTTCCGTGTC
GCCCTTATTCCCTTTTTTGCGGCATTTTGCCTTCCTGTTTTTGCTCACCCAGAAACGCTGGTGAAAGTAA
AAGATGCTGAAGATCAGTTGGGTGCACGAGTGGGTTACATCGAACTGGATCTCAACAGCGGTAAGATCCT
TGAGAGTTTTCGCCCCGAAGAACGTTTTCCAATGATGAGCACTTTTAAAGTTCTGCTATGTGGCGCGGTA
TTATCCCGTATTGACGCCGGGCAAGAGCAACTCGGTCGCCGCATACACTATTCTCAGAATGACTTGGTTG
AGTACTCACCAGTCACAGAAAAGCATCTTACGGATGGCATGACAGTAAGAGAATTATGCAGTGCTGCCAT
AACCATGAGTGATAACACTGCGGCCAACTTACTTCTGACAACGATCGGAGGACCGAAGGAGCTAACCGCT
TTTTTGCACAACATGGGGGATCATGTAACTCGCCTTGATCGTTGGGAACCGGAGCTGAATGAAGCCATAC
CAAACGACGAGCGTGACACCACGATGCCTGTAGCAATGGCAACAACGTTGCGCAAACTATTAACTGGCGA
ACTACTTACTCTAGCTTCCCGGCAACAATTAATAGACTGGATGGAGGCGGATAAAGTTGCAGGACCACTT
CTGCGCTCGGCCCTTCCGGCTGGCTGGTTTATTGCTGATAAATCTGGAGCCGGTGAGCGTGGGTCTCGCG
GTATCATTGCAGCACTGGGGCCAGATGGTAAGCCCTCCCGTATCGTAGTTATCTACACGACGGGGAGTCA
GGCAACTATGGATGAACGAAATAGACAGATCGCTGAGATAGGTGCCTCACTGATTAAGCATTGGTAACTG
TCAGACCAAGTTTACTCATATATACTTTAGATTGATTTAAAACTTCATTTTTAATTTAAAAGGATCTAGG
TGAAGATCCTTTTTGATAATCTCATGACCAAAATCCCTTAACGTGAGTTTTCGTTCCACTGAGCGTCAGA
CCCCGTAGAAAAGATCAAAGGATCTTCTTGAGATCCTTTTTTTCTGCGCGTAATCTGCTGCTTGCAAACA
AAAAAACCACCGCTACCAGCGGTGGTTTGTTTGCCGGATCAAGAGCTACCAACTCTTTTTCCGAAGGTAA
CTGGCTTCAGCAGAGCGCAGATACCAAATACTGTTCTTCTAGTGTAGCCGTAGTTAGGCCACCACTTCAA
GAACTCTGTAGCACCGCCTACATACCTCGCTCTGCTAATCCTGTTACCAGTGGCTGCTGCCAGTGGCGAT
AAGTCGTGTCTTACCGGGTTGGACTCAAGACGATAGTTACCGGATAAGGCGCAGCGGTCGGGCTGAACGG
GGGGTTCGTGCACACAGCCCAGCTTGGAGCGAACGACCTACACCGAACTGAGATACCTACAGCGTGAGCT
ATGAGAAAGCGCCACGCTTCCCGAAGGGAGAAAGGCGGACAGGTATCCGGTAAGCGGCAGGGTCGGAACA
GGAGAGCGCACGAGGGAGCTTCCAGGGGGAAACGCCTGGTATCTTTATAGTCCTGTCGGGTTTCGCCACC
TCTGACTTGAGCGTCGATTTTTGTGATGCTCGTCAGGGGGGCGGAGCCTATGGAAAAACGCCAGCAACGC
GGCCTTTTTACGGTTCCTGGCCTTTTGCTGGCCTTTTGCTCACATGTTCTTTCCTGCGTTATCCCCTGAT
TCTGTGGATAACCGTATTACCGCCTTTGAGTGAGCTGATACCGCTCGCCGCAGCCGAACGACCGAGCGCA
GCGAGTCAGTGAGCGAGGAAGCGGAAGAGCGCCCAATACGCAAACCGCCTCTCCCCGCGCGTTGGCCGAT
TCATTAATGCAGCTGGCACGACAGGTTTCCCGACTGGAAAGCGGGCAGTGAGCGCAACGCAATTAATGTG
AGTTAGCTCACTCATTAGGCACCCCAGGCTTTACACTTTATGCTTCCGGCTCGTATGTTGTGTGGAATTG
TGAGCGGATAACAATTTCACACAGGAAACAGCTATGACCATGATTACGCCAAGCGCGCAATTAACCCTCA
CTAAAGGGAACAAAAGCTGGAGCTGCAAGC
Features (pLannotate 1.2.2; 31 found; start..end, strand, type, name):
      5..231     +  promoter       RSV promoter: Rous sarcoma virus enhancer/promoter
    232..412     +  LTR            5' LTR (truncated): truncated 5' long terminal repeat (LTR) from HIV-1
    459..584     +  misc_feature   HIV-1 Ψ: packaging signal of human immunodeficiency virus type 1
    568..931     +  CDS            HIV-1 gag (fragment): gag protein from human immunodeficiency virus 1; gag
   1077..1310    +  misc_feature   RRE: The Rev response element (RRE) of HIV-1 allows for Rev-dependent mRNA export from the nucleus to the cytoplasm.
   1687..1713    +  CDS            Rev (fragment): human immunodeficiency virus 1 (HIV-1) Rev protein; rev; enhances nuclear export of unspliced and incompletely spliced viral mRNAs
   1720..1743    +  promoter       SV40 promoter (fragment): SV40 early promoter
   1744..1815    +  promoter       SV40 promoter (fragment): SV40 enhancer and early promoter
   1839..1974    +  rep_origin     SV40 ori: SV40 origin of replication
   2020..2616    +  CDS            PuroR (fragment): puromycin N-acetyltransferase; pac from Streptomyces; confers resistance to puromycin
   2665..2782    +  misc_feature   cPPT/CTS: central polypurine tract and central termination sequence of HIV-1
   2847..2913    +  CDS            small t antigen (fragment): SV40 (simian virus 40) small t antigen
   2920..4098    +  promoter       EF-1α promoter: strong constitutive promoter for human elongation factor EF-1α
   4115..4681    +  CDS            ZNF701 (fragment): ZN701_HUMAN - Experimental evidence at protein level: Swiss-Prot protein existence level 1. May be involved in transcriptional regulation. From Homo sapiens (Human).
   5459..5512    +  promoter       U6 promoter (fragment): RNA polymerase III promoter for human U6 snRNA
   5554..6142    +  misc_feature   WPRE: woodchuck hepatitis virus posttranscriptional regulatory element
   6193..6212    +  misc_feature   cPPT/CTS (fragment): central polypurine tract and central termination sequence of HIV-1
   6214..6447    +  LTR            3' LTR (ΔU3): self-inactivating 3' long terminal repeat (LTR) from HIV-1
   6525..6646    +  polyA_signal   SV40 poly(A) signal: SV40 polyadenylation signal
   6686..6821    +  rep_origin     SV40 ori: SV40 origin of replication
   6842..6860    -  promoter       T7 promoter: promoter for bacteriophage T7 RNA polymerase
   6868..7023    +  CDS            lacZα (fragment): LacZα fragment of β-galactosidase; lacZ fragment
   7028..7456    +  rep_origin     f1 ori (sequence partly withheld): f1 bacteriophage origin of replication; arrow indicates direction of (+) strand synthesis
   7509..7613    +  promoter       AmpR promoter: bla
   7614..8474    +  CDS            AmpR: β-lactamase; bla; confers resistance to ampicillin, carbenicillin, and related antibiotics
   8645..9233    +  rep_origin     ori: high-copy-number ColE1/pMB1/pBR322/pUC origin of replication
   9416..9508    +  CDS            lacI (fragment): lac repressor; lacI; The lac repressor binds to the lac operator to inhibit transcription in E. coli. This inhibition can be relieved by adding lactose or isopropyl-β-D-thiogalactopyranoside (IPTG).
   9521..9542    +  protein_bind   CAP binding site: CAP binding activates transcription in the presence of cAMP. E. coli catabolite activator protein
   9557..9587    +  promoter       lac promoter: promoter for the E. coli lac operon
   9595..9611    +  protein_bind   lac operator: The lac repressor binds to the lac operator to inhibit transcription in E. coli. This inhibition can be relieved by adding lactose or isopropyl-β-D-thiogalactopyranoside (IPTG). lac repressor encoded by lacI
   9656..9674    +  promoter       T3 promoter: promoter for bacteriophage T3 RNA polymerase
