[The description below was written by a language model from this plasmid's Addgene catalogue record and pLannotate feature annotations shown in this document.]
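Description:
TFORF2143 is a third-generation-style, self-inactivating lentiviral expression plasmid built on the pLX_TRC317 backbone and carrying the human zinc-finger gene ZNF525 as an overexpression ORF. It belongs to a barcoded transcription factor ORF collection in which each construct carries a unique 24-bp barcode, so that the factor delivered to a cell can be identified by sequencing in pooled screens. In bacteria it is maintained through a high-copy ColE1/pUC-type origin and selected with ampicillin (AmpR). An f1 origin and remnants of a lac/lacZα cloning region with T7 and T3 promoters are also present in the backbone. The depositor notes that the plasmid may recombine.

The viral portion starts with an RSV promoter fused to a truncated HIV-1 5' LTR, which drives production of genomic RNA in packaging cells. It is followed by the Ψ packaging signal with a gag fragment, the RRE for Rev-dependent nuclear export, and a cPPT/CTS element. An SV40 promoter drives the puromycin N-acetyltransferase gene for selecting transduced mammalian cells. Downstream, the EF-1α promoter drives the roughly 1.4 kb ZNF525 ORF, which was made synthetically and is tied to a specific Ensembl transcript. The automated annotation labels the start of this region as a ZNF701 fragment, which probably reflects homology between related zinc-finger proteins rather than a different insert. The barcode is not annotated separately in the feature table. A WPRE enhances transcript expression, and the ΔU3 3' LTR inactivates the viral promoter after integration. An SV40 poly(A) signal lies beyond the LTR. The construct is used for stable, constitutive transcription factor overexpression, for example in directed differentiation screens.
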