Addgene plasmid #142918: TFORF2143
Purpose: Lentiviral vector for overexpressing transcription factor ORFs with unique 24-bp barcodes. Barcodes facilitate identification of transcription factors in pooled screens.
Depositing lab: Feng Zhang. Depositing organization: Broad Institute. Publication: A transcription factor atlas of directed differentiation. Joung J, Ma S, Tay T, Geiger-Schuller KR, Kirchgatterer PC, Verdine VK, Guo B, Arias-Garcia MA, Allen WE, Singh A, Kuksenko O, Abudayyeh OO, Gootenberg JS, Fu Z, Macrae RK, Buenrostro JD, Regev A, Zhang F. Cell. 2023 Jan 5;186(1):209-229.e26. doi: 10.1016/j.cell.2022.11.026. PubMed 36608654.
Backbone
  Vector backbone: pLX_TRC317
  Backbone manufacturer: Broad Institute Genetic Perturbation Platform
  Backbone size w/o insert (bp): 8264
  Vector type: Mammalian Expression, Lentiviral
  Selectable markers: Puromycin
Growth in bacteria
  Bacterial resistance: Ampicillin, 100 μg/mL
  Growth temperature: 37°C
  Growth strain: NEB Stable
  Copy number: High Copy
Gene/Insert
  Gene/Insert name: ZNF525
  Species: H. sapiens (human)
  Insert size (bp): 1433
  Entrez Gene: ZNF525 (a.k.a. KIAA1979)
  Promoter: EF1a
  Cloning method: Unknown
  Sequencing primers: 5′ GGGTGGAGACTGAAGTTAGGCCAG; 3′ CACATAGCGTAAAAGGAGCAACATAG
Terms and licenses: Academic/Nonprofit Terms; Industry Terms: Not Available to Industry
Depositor comments: ENST00000467003 . The transcription factor ORF portion of this plasmid was synthesized by Genewiz. Please test multiple small colonies in case of plasmid recombination. To make this collection available in a timely manner, a portion of this collection was not fully sequenced by Addgene. If an Addgene verified full plasmid sequence is not available, please contact us prior to placing an order to request the full sequence.
How to cite: TFORF2143 was a gift from Feng Zhang (Addgene plasmid # 142918 ; http://n2t.net/addgene:142918 ; RRID:Addgene_142918)
