>Addgene plasmid #142918 | TFORF2143 | depositor partial sequence | sequence record 280892 | Insert
ACCGCCACCATGCTGGAGAATTATAGGAACCTGGTCTCCCTGGGTATCTCTTCCAAATGCACAATGAAGG
AGTTCTCATCAACAGCACAAGGCAATACAGAAGTGATCCACACAGGGACATTGCAAAGACATGAACGTCA
TCACATTGGAGATTTTTCCTTCCAGGAAATTGAGAAAGATATTCATAACTTTGAGTTTCAGTGGCAAGAA
GATGAAAGAAATGGCCATGAAGCACCCATGACAAAAATCAAAAAATTGATGGGTAGTACAGAGCAATATG
ATCACAGGCATGCTGGAAACAAGCCTATTAAATATCAGCTTGGATCAAGCTTTCATTCACATCTGTCTGA
ACTCCACATATTTCAGCCCAAAGGGAAAATTAATAATCAAGTGGAGAAGTCTATCAACGATGCTTCCTCG
GTTTCAACAGCCCAAAGAATTTCTTGTAGGCCCAAAACCCATATATCTAATAACTATGGGGATAATTTTC
TGAATTATTCATTACTCACACAAAGACAGGAAGTACGCATGAGAGAAAAATCTTTCCAATGTATTGAGAG
TGGCAAAGCCTTTAATTATAGCTCACTCTTAAGGAAACATCAGATTATTCATCTAGGAGAGAAACAATAT
AAATGTGATGTATGTGACAAGGTCTTTATTCGGAAGCGATACCTTGCACGCCATCGTAGATGTCACACTG
GTGAGAAACCTTACAAGTGTAATGAGTGTGGCAAGTCCTTCAGTCAGATGTCATCCCTTACATATCATCA
TCGACTTCATACTGGAGAGAAACCTTACAAATGTGAAGAATGTGACAAAGCTTTCAGACACAATTCAGCC
CTTCAAAGACATAGGAGAATTCATACTGGAGAGAAACCACATAAGTGTAATGAGTGTGGCAAGACCTTTA
GTCAGAAGTCATACCTTGCATGCCATCGTAGCATTCATACTGGAAAGAAACCTTACGAATGTGAAGAATG
TGACAAAGCTTTCAGTTTCAAATCAAACCTTGAAAGTCATAGGATAACTCATACTGGAGAGAAACCATAC
AAGTGTAATGATTGTGGCAAGACCTTCAGTCATATGTCAACCCTTACATGCCATCGTAGACTTCATACTG
GAGAGAAACCTTACAAGTGTGAAGAATGTGATGAAGCTTTCCGTTTCAAATCAAGTCTTGAAAGACATAG
GAGAATTCATAATGGAGAGAAACTGTACAAATGTAATGAGTGTGGCAAGACCTTCAGTCAGGAGTTATCC
CTTACCTGCCATTGTAGACTTCATAGTGGAGAGAAACCTTGCAAGTGTGGAGAATGTGACAAGGCTTACA
GTTTCAAATAGTAATGAACTAGTCCGTAACTTGAAAGTATTTCGATTTCTTGGCTTTATATATCTTGTGG
AAAGGACGACAGCGTGTCTCGTCCTCTGATGTC
