>Addgene plasmid #142918 | TFORF2143 | depositor partial sequence | sequence record 280893 | Barcode
CAGCGTGTCTCGTCCTCTGATGTC
